Addgene plasmid #13089: mTLR6
Depositing lab: Ruslan Medzhitov.
Backbone
  Vector backbone: pcDNA3.1
  Backbone manufacturer: Invitrogen
  Backbone size w/o insert (bp): 5400
  Vector type: Mammalian Expression
  Selectable markers: Neomycin (select with G418)
Growth in bacteria
  Bacterial resistance: Ampicillin, 100 μg/mL
  Growth temperature: 37°C
  Growth strain: DH5alpha
  Copy number: High Copy
Gene/Insert
  Gene/Insert name: TLR6 (alt name: toll-like receptor 6)
  Species: M. musculus (mouse)
  Insert size (bp): 2400
  GenBank ID: NM_011604
  Entrez Gene: Tlr6
  Cloning method: Restriction Enzyme; 5′ cloning site HindIII (not destroyed); 3′ cloning site XhoI (not destroyed)
  Sequencing primers: 5′ T7; 3′ BGH rev
Terms and licenses: Academic/Nonprofit Terms; Industry Terms: Not Available to Industry
How to cite: mTLR6 was a gift from Ruslan Medzhitov (Addgene plasmid # 13089)
