[The description below was written by a language model from this plasmid's Addgene catalogue record.]
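Description:
mTLR6 is a mammalian expression plasmid carrying the mouse Tlr6 coding sequence (toll-like receptor 6, an insert of about 2.4 kb) in the pcDNA3.1 backbone (about 5.4 kb without insert). The insert was placed by restriction cloning between HindIII at the 5′ end and XhoI at the 3′ end, and both sites remain intact, so the cDNA can be excised or transferred to another vector. The plasmid is maintained in E. coli as a high-copy construct under ampicillin selection. For mammalian cells it provides a neomycin resistance marker, so stable transfectants can be selected with G418.

The record does not list the promoter or other regulatory elements. However, pcDNA3.1 vectors generally drive the insert from the strong constitutive CMV immediate-early promoter and terminate transcription with the bovine growth hormone polyadenylation signal. The listed sequencing primers (T7 forward and BGH reverse) are consistent with this, since those sites flank the multiple cloning site in this backbone. No epitope tag, fusion partner or reporter is recorded, so the product may be untagged TLR6, though the record does not state this.

TLR6 is a pattern-recognition receptor of the innate immune system that acts as a heterodimer with TLR2 to detect microbial diacylated lipopeptides. The record does not state an intended use. A construct of this type is typically used for transient or stable expression of the mouse receptor in cultured mammalian cells, for example to reconstitute TLR signalling, to co-express it with partner receptors, or to study ligand specificity and downstream pathway activation.
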