>Addgene plasmid #13089 | mTLR6 | addgene partial sequence | sequence record 19464 | 13089 with CMV-F
GAGCTCTCTGGCTAACTAGAGAACCCACTGCTTACTGGCTTATCGAAATTAATACGACTCACTATAGGGA
GACCCAAGCTTGCTGTGAAGAATGGTAAAGTCCCTCTGGGATAGCCTCTGCAACATGAGCCAAGACAGAA
AACCCATCGTGGGGAGTTTCCACTTTGTTTGCGCCCTGGCCTTAATAGTCGGAAGCATGACCCCGTTCTC
TAATGAACTTGAGTCTATGGTAGACTATTCAAACAGGAACCTTACTCATGTCCCCAAAGACCTGCCACCA
AGAACAAAAGCCCTGAGTCTGTCTCAAAACTCTATATCTGAGCTTCGGATGCCTGATATCAGCTTTCTGT
CAGAGCTGAGAGTTCTGAGACTCTCCCACAACAGGATACGGAGCCTTGATTTCCATGTATTCTTGTTCAA
TCAGGACTTAGAATACCTGGATGTCTCACACAATCGGTTGCAAAACATCTCTTGCTGCCCTATGGCGAGC
CTGAGGCATCTAGACCTCTCATTCAATGACTTTGATGTACTGCCTGTGTGTAAGGAATTTGGCAACCTGA
CGAAGCTGACTTTCCTGGGATTACGTGCTGCAAAGTTCCGACAACTGGATCTGCTCCCAGTTGCTCACTT
GCATCTAAGCTGCATTCTTCTGGACTTAGTGAGTTATCATATAAAAGGCGGGGAAACAGAAAGTCTTCAG
ATTCCCAATACCACCGTTCTCCATTTGGTCTTTCATCCAAATAGCTTGTTCTCTGTTCAAGTGAACATGT
CTGTAAACGCTTTAGGACATTTACAACTGAGTAATATTAAATTGAATGATGAAAACTGTCAAAGGTTAAT
GACATTTTTATCAGAACTCACCAGAGGTCCAACCTTATTGAATGTGACCCTCCAGCACATAGAAACAACC
TGGAAGTGCTCGGTTAAACTTTTCCAATT
